Addgene plasmid #186261: pAP05
Purpose: sfGFP under light light responsive PEL222 promoter and EL222 under constitutively active BBa_J2305 promoter
Depositing lab: Yongku Cho. Depositing organization: University of Connecticut. Publication: Optogenetics in Sinorhizobium meliloti Enables Spatial Control of Exopolysaccharide Production and Biofilm Structure. Pirhanov A, Bridges CM, Goodwin RA, Guo YS, Furrer J, Shor LM, Gage DJ, Cho YK. ACS Synth Biol. 2021 Feb 19;10(2):345-356. doi: 10.1021/acssynbio.0c00498. Epub 2021 Jan 19. PubMed 33465305.
Backbone
  Vector backbone: pSEVA531
  Vector type: Bacterial Expression
Growth in bacteria
  Bacterial resistance: Tetracycline, 10 μg/mL
  Growth temperature: 37°C
  Growth strain: DH5alpha
  Growth instructions: Use 5 microgram/mL Tet working concentration
  Copy number: Low Copy
Gene/Insert 1
  Gene/Insert name: sfGFP
  Species: Synthetic
  Insert size (bp): 717
  Promoter: PEL222 (GGTAGCCTTTAGTCCATGTTAGCGAAGAAAATGGTTTGTTATAGTCGAATAAA)
  Cloning method: Gibson Cloning
  Sequencing primers: 5′ CGAAAGGCCCAGTCTTTC; 3′ CGCCAGGGTTTTCCCAGTCACGAC
Gene/Insert 2
  Gene/Insert name: EL222 (alt names: ELI_04755; Light-activated DNA-binding protein EL222 from Erythrobacter litoralis)
  Species: Erythrobacter litoralis
  GenBank ID: ELI_04755 ELI_04755
  Entrez Gene: ELI_04755 (a.k.a. ELI_04755)
  Promoter: BBa_23105 (GGCTAGCTCAGTCCTAGGTACTATGCTAGC)
  Cloning method: Gibson Cloning
  Sequencing primers: 5′ ATTTGACAGCTTATCATCGATAAA; 3′ TGCCGAGGATGACGATG
Terms and licenses: Academic/Nonprofit Terms; Industry Terms: Not Available to Industry
How to cite: pAP05 was a gift from Yongku Cho (Addgene plasmid # 186261 ; http://n2t.net/addgene:186261 ; RRID:Addgene_186261)
