[The description below was written by a language model from this plasmid's Addgene catalogue record and pLannotate feature annotations shown in this document.]
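Description:
pAP05 is a low-copy, broad-host-range bacterial expression plasmid built on the pSEVA531 backbone that carries a self-contained blue-light-inducible reporter system. The sequenced construct is about 4.9 kb. It replicates through the pBBR1 oriV together with its cognate Rep protein, a replicon that functions in many Gram-negative bacteria beyond E. coli. An incP oriT allows conjugative mobilisation into recipient strains when transfer functions are supplied in trans. Selection is by tetracycline, through the TcR efflux protein gene.

The payload consists of two cassettes in the same orientation. The first places superfolder GFP under the synthetic PEL222 promoter. It is bracketed upstream by the rrnB T1 terminator and downstream by remnants of the pUC-type multiple cloning site and lacZα, followed by the lambda t0 terminator, which insulates it from read-through. The second cassette expresses EL222, the light-activated DNA-binding protein of Erythrobacter litoralis, from a constitutive Anderson-family promoter. The record names this promoter inconsistently, as BBa_J2305 and BBa_23105, and the automated annotation matches only a fragment of the related J23119 promoter. The EL222 coding sequence sits immediately upstream of the tetracycline resistance gene.

In the dark, the DNA-binding domain of EL222 is sequestered. Illumination forms an internal FMN–protein adduct that frees the domain to bind its target sequence, so sfGFP transcription from PEL222 becomes light-dependent. According to the associated publication, the plasmid belongs to an optogenetic toolkit developed for Sinorhizobium meliloti, where a fluorescent readout like this one serves to characterise light-controlled gene expression.
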