Features (pLannotate 1.2.2; 12 found; start..end, strand, type, name):
    161..874     +  CDS            superfolder GFP: GFP variant that folds robustly even when fused to poorly folded proteins (Pédelacq et al., 2006)
    882..918     +  misc_feature   MCS (fragment): pUC18/19 multiple cloning site
    926..950     +  CDS            lacZα (fragment): LacZα fragment of β-galactosidase; lacZ fragment
    961..1055    +  terminator     lambda t0 terminator: transcription terminator from phage lambda
   1094..1114    +  promoter       tet promoter (fragment): E. coli promoter for tetracycline efflux protein gene
   1142..1160    +  promoter       J23119(SpeI) promoter (fragment): bacterial promoter (Registry of Standard Biological Parts BBa J23119) modified to end with an SpeI site
   1204..1878    +  CDS            LVHTH_ERYLH: Experimental evidence at protein level: Swiss-Prot protein existence level 1. Has reversible, light-dependent DNA-binding activity. Upon illumination an internal FMN-protein adduct is formed which changes the protein conformation so that the previously sequestered DNA-binding domain is free to bind DNA. Binds to sequences within in its own promoter when illuminated but not when it has been incubated in the dark. From Erythrobacter litoralis (strain HTCC2594).
   1887..3077    +  CDS            TcR: tetracycline efflux protein; tet; confers resistance to tetracycline
   3223..3331    +  oriT           oriT: incP origin of transfer
   3342..4004    -  CDS            pBBR1 Rep: replication protein for the broad-host-range plasmid pBBR1 from Bordetella bronchiseptica
   4005..4776    -  rep_origin     pBBR1 oriV: replication origin of the broad-host-range plasmid pBBR1 from Bordetella bronchiseptica; requires the pBBR1 Rep protein for replication
   4891..29      -  terminator     rrnB T1 terminator (across the origin): Escherichia coli rrnB; transcription terminator T1 from the E. coli rrnB gene
>Addgene plasmid #186261 | pAP05 | addgene full sequence | sequence record 369315 | Addgene NGS Result
TCTTTCGACTGAGCCTTTCGTTTTATTTGATGCCTTTAATTAAAGCGAATAACAATTTCACACAGAGCCG
GTAGCCTTTAGTCCATGTTAGCGAAGAAAATGGTTTGTTATAGTCGAATAAACACACAGAATTCATTAAG
AAAGAAGGAGATATGGTACCATGCGTAAAGGCGAAGAGCTGTTCACTGGTGTCGTCCCTATTCTGGTGGA
ACTGGATGGTGATGTCAACGGTCATAAGTTTTCCGTGCGTGGCGAGGGTGAAGGTGACGCAACTAATGGT
AAACTGACGCTGAAGTTCATCTGTACTACTGGTAAACTGCCGGTACCTTGGCCGACTCTGGTAACGACGC
TGACTTATGGTGTTCAGTGCTTTGCTCGTTATCCGGACCATATGAAGCAGCATGACTTCTTCAAGTCCGC
CATGCCGGAAGGCTATGTGCAGGAACGCACGATTTCCTTTAAGGATGACGGCACGTACAAAACGCGTGCG
GAAGTGAAATTTGAAGGCGATACCCTGGTAAACCGCATTGAGCTGAAAGGCATTGACTTTAAAGAAGACG
GCAATATCCTGGGCCATAAGCTGGAATACAATTTTAACAGCCACAATGTTTACATCACCGCCGATAAACA
AAAAAATGGCATTAAAGCGAATTTTAAAATTCGCCACAACGTGGAGGATGGCAGCGTGCAGCTGGCTGAT
CACTACCAGCAAAACACTCCAATCGGTGATGGTCCTGTTCTGCTGCCAGACAATCACTATCTGAGCACGC
AAAGCGTTCTGTCTAAAGATCCGAACGAGAAACGCGATCATATGGTTCTGCTGGAGTTCGTAACCGCAGC
GGGCATCACGCATGGTATGGATGAACTGTACAAATGAACACGGGATCCTCTAGAGTCGACCTGCAGGCAT
GCAAGCTTGCGGCCGCGTCGTGACTGGGAAAACCCTGGCGACTAGTCTTGGACTCCTGTTGATAGATCCA
GTAATGACCTCAGAACTCCATCTGGATTTGTTCAGAACGCTCGGTTGCCGCCGGGCGTTTTTTATTGGTG
AGAATCCAGGGGTCCCCAATAATTACGATTTACGTATTTAAATTTGACAGCTTATCATCGATAAACTGTA
ATGCGGTAGTTTATCAAGGAGGCTAGCTCAGTCCTAGGTACTATGCTAGCCACACAGAATTCATTAAAGA
GGAGAAAGGTACCATGTTGGATATGGGACAAGATCGGCCGATCGATGGAAGTGGGGCACCCGGGGCAGAC
GACACACGCGTTGAGGTGCAACCGCCGGCGCAGTGGGTCCTCGACCTGATCGAGGCCAGCCCGATCGCAT
CGGTCGTGTCCGATCCGCGTCTCGCCGACAATCCGCTGATCGCCATCAACCAGGCCTTCACCGACCTGAC
CGGCTATTCCGAAGAAGAATGCGTCGGCCGCAATTGCCGATTCCTGGCAGGTTCCGGCACCGAGCCGTGG
CTGACCGACAAGATCCGCCAAGGCGTGCGCGAGCACAAGCCGGTGCTGGTCGAGATCCTGAACTACAAGA
AGGACGGCACGCCGTTCCGCAATGCCGTGCTCGTTGCACCGATCTACGATGACGACGACGAGCTTCTCTA
TTTCCTCGGCAGCCAGGTCGAAGTCGACGACGACCAGCCCAACATGGGCATGGCGCGCCGCGAACGCGCC
GCGGAAATGCTCAAGACGCTGTCGCCGCGCCAGCTCGAGGTTACGACGCTGGTGGCATCGGGCTTGCGCA
ACAAGGAAGTGGCGGCCCGGCTCGGCCTGTCGGAGAAAACCGTCAAGATGCACCGCGGGCTGGTGATGGA
AAAGCTCAACCTGAAGACCAGCGCCGATCTGGTGCGCATTGCCGTCGAAGCCGGAATCTGACTTCTATGA
AATCTAACAATGCGCTCATCGTCATCCTCGGCACCGTCACCCTGGATGCTGTAGGCATAGGCTTGGTTAT
GCCGGTACTGCCGGGCCTCTTGCGGGATATCGTCCATTCCGACAGCATCGCCAGTCACTATGGCGTGCTG
CTAGCGCTATATGCGTTGATGCAATTTCTATGCGCACCCGTTCTCGGAGCACTGTCCGACCGCTTTGGCC
GCCGCCCAGTCCTGCTCGCTTCGCTACTTGGAGCCACTATCGACTACGCGATCATGGCGACCACACCCGT
CCTGTGGATTCTCTACGCCGGACGCATCGTGGCCGGCATCACCGGCGCCACAGGTGCGGTTGCTGGCGCC
TATATCGCCGACATCACCGATGGGGAAGATCGGGCTCGCCACTTCGGGCTCATGAGCGCTTGTTTCGGCG
TGGGTATGGTGGCAGGCCCCGTGGCCGGGGGACTGTTGGGCGCCATCTCCCTGCACGCACCATTCCTTGC
GGCGGCGGTGCTCAACGGCCTCAACCTACTACTGGGCTGCTTCCTAATGCAGGAGTCGCATAAGGGAGAG
CGCCGTCCGATGCCCTTGAGAGCCTTCAACCCAGTCAGCTCCTTCCGGTGGGCGCGGGGCATGACCATTG
TGGCCGCACTTATGACTGTCTTCTTTATCATGCAACTCGTAGGACAGGTGCCGGCAGCGCTCTGGGTCAT
TTTCGGCGAGGACCGCTTTCGCTGGAGCGCGACGATGAGCGGCCTGTCGCTTGCGGTATTCGGAATCTTG
CACGCCCTCGCTCAAGCCTTCGTCACTGGTCCCGCCACCAAACGTTTCGGCGAGAAGCAGGCCATTATCG
CCGGCATGGCGGCCGACGCGCTGGGCTACGTCTTGCTGGCGTTCGCGACGCGAGGCTGGATGGCCTTCCC
CATTATGATTCTTCTCGCTTCCGGCGGTATCGGGATGCCCGCGTTGCAGGCCATGCTGTCCAGGCAGGTA
GATGACGACCATCAGGGACAGCTTCAAGGATCGCTCGCGGCTCTTACCAGCCTAACTTCGATCACTGGAC
CGCTGATCGTCACGGCGATTTATGCCGCCTCGGCGAGCACATGGAACGGGTTGGCATGGATTGTAGGCGC
CGCCCTATACCTTGTCTGCCTCCCCGCGTTGCGTCGCGGTGCATGGAGCCGGGCCACCTCGACCTGAGAC
AATTGTCCTTTTCCGCTGCATAACCCTGCTTCGGGGTCATTATAGCGATTTTTTCGGTATATCCATCCTT
TTTCGCACGATATACAGGATTTTGCCAAAGGGTTCGTGTAGACTTTCCTTGGTGTATCCAACGGCGTCAG
CCGGGCAGGATAGGTGAAGTAGGCCCACCCGCGAGCGGGTGTTCCTTCTTCACTGTCCCTTATTCGCACC
TGGCGGTGCTCAACGGGAATCCTGCTCTGCGAGGCTGGCCGTAGGCCGGCCCTACCGGCGCGGCAGCGTT
ACCCGTGTCGGCGGCTCCAACGGCTCGCCATCGTCCAGAAAACACGGCTCATCGGGCATCGGCAGGCGCT
GCTGCCCGCGCCGTTCCCATTCCTCCGTTTCGGTCAAGGCTGGCAGGTCTGGTTCCATGCCCGGAATGCC
GGGCTGGCTGGGCGGCTCCTCGCCGGGGCCGGTCGGTAGTTGCTGCTCGCCCGGATACAGGGTCGGGATG
CGGCGCAGGTCGCCATGCCCCAACAGCGATTCGTCCTGGTCGTCGTGATCAACCACCACGGCGGCACTGA
ACACCGACAGGCGCAACTGGTCGCGGGGCTGGCCCCACGCCACGCGGTCATTGACCACGTAGGCCGACAC
GGTGCCGGGGCCGTTGAGCTTCACGACGGAGATCCAGCGCTCGGCCACCAAGTCCTTGACTGCGTATTGG
ACCGTCCGCAAAGAACGTCCGATGAGCTTGGAAAGTGTCTTCTGGCTGACCACCACGGCGTTCTGGTGGC
CCATCTGCGCCACGAGGTGATGCAGCAGCATTGCCGCCGTGGGTTTCCTCGCAATAAGCCCGGCCCACGC
CTCATGCGCTTTGCGTTCCGTTTGCACCCAGTGACCGGGCTTGTTCTTGGCTTGAATGCCGATTTCTCTG
GACTGCGTGGCCATGCTTATCTCCATGCGGTAGGGGTGCCGCACGGTTGCGGCACCATGCGCAATCAGCT
GCAACTTTTCGGCAGCGCGACAACAATTATGCGTTGCGTAAAAGTGGCAGTCAATTACAGATTTTCTTTA
ACCTACGCAATGAGCTATTGCGGGGGGTGCCGCAATGAGCTGTTGCGTACCCCCCTTTTTTAAGTTGTTG
ATTTTTAAGTCTTTCGCATTTCGCCCTATATCTAGTTCTTTGGTGCCCAAAGAAGGGCACCCCTGCGGGG
TTCCCCCACGCCTTCGGCGCGGCTCCCCCTCCGGCAAAAAGTGGCCCCTCCGGGGCTTGTTGATCGACTG
CGCGGCCTTCGGCCTTGCCCAAGGTGGCGCTGCCCCCTTGGAACCCCCGCACTCGCCGCCGTGAGGCTCG
GGGGGCAGGCGGGCGGGCTTCGCCCTTCGACTGCCCCCACTCGCATAGGCTTGGGTCGTTCCAGGCGCGT
CAAGGCCAAGCCGCTGCGCGGTCGCTGCGCGAGCCTTGACCCGCCTTCCACTTGGTGTCCAACCGGCAAG
CGAAGCGCGCAGGCCGCAGGCCGGAGGCTTTTCCCCAGAGAAAATTAAAAAAATTGATGGGGCAAGGCCG
CAGGCCGCGCAGTTGGAGCCGGTGGGTATGTGGTCGAAGGCTGGGTAGCCGGTGGGCAATCCCTGTGGTC
AAGCTCGTGGGCAGGCGCAGCCTGTCCATCAGCTTGTCCAGCAGGGTTGTCCACGGGCCGAGCGAAGCGA
GCCAGCCGGTGGCCGCTCGCGGCCATCGTCCACATATCCACGGGCTGGCAAGGGAGCGCAGCGACCGCGC
AGGGCGAAGCCCGGAGAGCAAGCCCGTAGGGGGGGCGCGCCCAGCTGTCTAGGGCGGCGGATTTGTCCTA
CTCAGGAGAGCGTTCACCGACAAACAACAGATAAAACGAAAGGCCCAG
